Addgene plasmid #11619: pLB
Purpose: (Empty Backbone) pLB is a modification of pLL3.7 (Addgene#11795). Genetic elements known to prevent epigenetic silencing were added.
Depositing lab: Stephan Kissler. Depositing organization: Massachusetts Institute of Technology. Publication: In vivo RNA interference demonstrates a role for Nramp1 in modifying susceptibility to type 1 diabetes. Kissler S, Stern P, Takahashi K, Hunter K, Peterson LB, Wicker LS. Nat Genet. 2006 Apr . 38(4):479-83. 10.1038/ng1766 PubMed 16550170.
Backbone
  Vector backbone: pLL3.7
  Backbone manufacturer: N/A
  Backbone size (bp): 8500
  Vector type: Mammalian Expression, Lentiviral, RNAi, Cre/Lox
Growth in bacteria
  Bacterial resistance: Ampicillin, 100 μg/mL
  Growth temperature: 37°C
  Growth strain: DH5alpha
  Copy number: High Copy
Gene/Insert
  Gene/Insert name: None
  Promoter: mouse U6
  Tag / fusion protein: GFP (C terminal on backbone)
  Cloning method: Restriction Enzyme; 5′ cloning site HpaI (not destroyed); 3′ cloning site XhoI (not destroyed)
  Sequencing primers: 5′ mU6-F (5'-ATATCCCTTGGAGAAAAGCCTT-3')
Terms and licenses: Academic/Nonprofit Terms; Industry Terms: Not Available to Industry
Depositor comments: pLB is a modification of pLL3.7. Two genetic elements known to prevent epigenetic silencing were added. A fragment of one antirepressor element (#40) was cloned upstream of the mouse U6 promoter and a scaffold-attached region (SAR) was cloned downstream of GFP. Please see author's map for more detailed information. Note: A single base pair deletion at position 11 of the mouse U6 promoter in this plasmid does not impair the efficacy of this reagent. There is also a base pair insertion upstream of the promoter. The depositing lab has no indication that it functionally impairs pLB.
How to cite: pLB was a gift from Stephan Kissler (Addgene plasmid # 11619 ; http://n2t.net/addgene:11619 ; RRID:Addgene_11619)
