[The description below was written by a language model from this plasmid's Addgene catalogue record and pLannotate feature annotations shown in this document.]
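Description:
pLB is an empty lentiviral RNAi backbone derived from pLL3.7, designed for stable shRNA expression in mammalian cells and modified to resist epigenetic silencing of the integrated provirus. It is propagated in E. coli as a high-copy plasmid through a ColE1/pUC-type origin and selected with ampicillin via the β-lactamase gene. The sequenced record is about 8.8 kb.

The viral portion follows a third-generation HIV-1 layout. A CMV enhancer/promoter drives a truncated 5' LTR, followed by the Ψ packaging signal with a partial gag fragment, the Rev response element and the cPPT/CTS, with LTR sequences closing the cassette at the 3' end. These elements allow the genomic RNA to be transcribed, exported, packaged and integrated when packaging functions are supplied in trans.

Inside this frame, a mouse U6 RNA polymerase III promoter sits upstream of HpaI and XhoI cloning sites, where a hairpin-encoding oligonucleotide is inserted; no insert is present in this backbone. Downstream, a separate CMV enhancer/promoter drives EGFP as a marker of transduced cells. The CMV-EGFP unit is flanked by two loxP sites in the same orientation, so Cre can excise the reporter. A WPRE follows to enhance transcript expression.

According to the depositor, a fragment of antirepressor element #40 was placed upstream of the U6 promoter and a scaffold-attached region (SAR) downstream of GFP. The automated feature table does not annotate either element, though unannotated gaps lie in the corresponding regions. The depositor also notes a single-base deletion in the U6 promoter and an upstream insertion, neither thought to impair function. The associated publication used the vector for in vivo RNA interference.
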