Features (pLannotate 1.2.2; 26 found; start..end, strand, type, name):
     31..83      -  misc_feature   bom (fragment): basis of mobility region from pBR322
    238..617     +  enhancer       CMV enhancer: human cytomegalovirus immediate early enhancer
    618..817     +  promoter       CMV promoter: human cytomegalovirus (CMV) immediate early promoter
    835..1015    +  LTR            5' LTR (truncated): truncated 5' long terminal repeat (LTR) from HIV-1
   1062..1187    +  misc_feature   HIV-1 Ψ: packaging signal of human immunodeficiency virus type 1
   1171..1509    +  CDS            HIV-1 gag (fragment): gag protein from human immunodeficiency virus 1; gag
   1684..1917    +  misc_feature   RRE: The Rev response element (RRE) of HIV-1 allows for Rev-dependent mRNA export from the nucleus to the cytoplasm.
   2294..2394    +  CDS            Rev (fragment): human immunodeficiency virus 1 (HIV-1) Rev protein; rev; enhances nuclear export of unspliced and incompletely spliced viral mRNAs
   2444..2561    +  misc_feature   cPPT/CTS: central polypurine tract and central termination sequence of HIV-1
   3002..3314    +  promoter       U6 promoter: RNA polymerase III promoter for mouse U6 snRNA (Das et al., 1988)
   3327..3354    -  misc_feature   MCS (fragment): pBluescript multiple cloning site
   3389..3422    +  protein_bind   loxP: Cre-mediated recombination occurs in the 8-bp core sequence (GCATACAT). Cre recombinase
   3538..3841    +  enhancer       CMV enhancer: human cytomegalovirus immediate early enhancer
   3842..4045    +  promoter       CMV promoter: human cytomegalovirus (CMV) immediate early promoter
   4090..4806    +  CDS            EGFP: EGFP is a basic (constitutively fluorescent) green fluorescent protein published in 1996, derived from Aequorea victoria. It is reported to be a rapidly-maturing weak dimer with moderate acid sensitivity.
   4829..4862    +  protein_bind   loxP: Cre-mediated recombination occurs in the 8-bp core sequence (GCATACAT). Cre recombinase
   4895..4918    +  misc_feature   MCS (fragment): pBluescript multiple cloning site
   4918..5506    +  misc_feature   WPRE: woodchuck hepatitis virus posttranscriptional regulatory element
   5507..5526    +  misc_feature   MCS (fragment): pBluescript multiple cloning site
   5528..5650    +  CDS            nef (fragment): NEF_HV1Z2 - Experimental evidence at protein level: Swiss-Prot protein existence level 1. Extracellular Nef protein targets CD4(+) T-lymphocytes for apoptosis by interacting with CXCR4 surface receptors. From Human immunodeficiency virus type 1 group M subtype D (isolate Z2/CDC-Z34) (HIV-1).
   6494..6513    +  misc_feature   cPPT/CTS (fragment): central polypurine tract and central termination sequence of HIV-1
   6515..6827    +  LTR            5' LTR (fragment): 5' long terminal repeat (LTR) from HIV-1
   6835..7015    +  LTR            5' LTR (truncated): truncated 5' long terminal repeat (LTR) from HIV-1
   7077..7665    -  rep_origin     ori: high-copy-number ColE1/pMB1/pBR322/pUC origin of replication
   7836..8696    -  CDS            AmpR: β-lactamase; bla; confers resistance to ampicillin, carbenicillin, and related antibiotics
   8697..8801    -  promoter       AmpR promoter: bla
>Addgene plasmid #11619 | pLB | addgene full sequence | sequence record 274493 | Addgene NGS Result
GTCGACGGATCGGGAGATCTCCCGATCCCCTATGGTGCACTCTCAGTACAATCTGCTCTGATGCCGCATA
GTTAAGCCAGTATCTGCTCCCTGCTTGTGTGTTGGAGGTCGCTGAGTAGTGCGCGAGCAAAATTTAAGCT
ACAACAAGGCAAGGCTTGACCGACAATTGCATGAAGAATCTGCTTAGGGTTAGGCGTTTTGCGCTGCTTC
GCGATGTACGGGCCAGATATACGCGTTGACATTGATTATTGACTAGTTATTAATAGTAATCAATTACGGG
GTCATTAGTTCATAGCCCATATATGGAGTTCCGCGTTACATAACTTACGGTAAATGGCCCGCCTGGCTGA
CCGCCCAACGACCCCCGCCCATTGACGTCAATAATGACGTATGTTCCCATAGTAACGCCAATAGGGACTT
TCCATTGACGTCAATGGGTGGAGTATTTACGGTAAACTGCCCACTTGGCAGTACATCAAGTGTATCATAT
GCCAAGTACGCCCCCTATTGACGTCAATGACGGTAAATGGCCCGCCTGGCATTATGCCCAGTACATGACC
TTATGGGACTTTCCTACTTGGCAGTACATCTACGTATTAGTCATCGCTATTACCATGGTGATGCGGTTTT
GGCAGTACATCAATGGGCGTGGATAGCGGTTTGACTCACGGGGATTTCCAAGTCTCCACCCCATTGACGT
CAATGGGAGTTTGTTTTGGCACCAAAATCAACGGGACTTTCCAAAATGTCGTAACAACTCCGCCCCATTG
ACGCAAATGGGCGGTAGGCGTGTACGGTGGGAGGTCTATATAAGCAGCGCGTTTTGCCTGTACTGGGTCT
CTCTGGTTAGACCAGATCTGAGCCTGGGAGCTCTCTGGCTAACTAGGGAACCCACTGCTTAAGCCTCAAT
AAAGCTTGCCTTGAGTGCTTCAAGTAGTGTGTGCCCGTCTGTTGTGTGACTCTGGTAACTAGAGATCCCT
CAGACCCTTTTAGTCAGTGTGGAAAATCTCTAGCAGTGGCGCCCGAACAGGGACTTGAAAGCGAAAGGGA
AACCAGAGGAGCTCTCTCGACGCAGGACTCGGCTTGCTGAAGCGCGCACGGCAAGAGGCGAGGGGCGGCG
ACTGGTGAGTACGCCAAAAATTTTGACTAGCGGAGGCTAGAAGGAGAGAGATGGGTGCGAGAGCGTCAGT
ATTAAGCGGGGGAGAATTAGATCGCGATGGGAAAAAATTCGGTTAAGGCCAGGGGGAAAGAAAAAATATA
AATTAAAACATATAGTATGGGCAAGCAGGGAGCTAGAACGATTCGCAGTTAATCCTGGCCTGTTAGAAAC
ATCAGAAGGCTGTAGACAAATACTGGGACAGCTACAACCATCCCTTCAGACAGGATCAGAAGAACTTAGA
TCATTATATAATACAGTAGCAACCCTCTATTGTGTGCATCAAAGGATAGAGATAAAAGACACCAAGGAAG
CTTTAGACAAGATAGAGGAAGAGCAAAACAAAAGTAAGACCACCGCACAGCAAGCGGCCGGCCGCTGATC
TTCAGACCTGGAGGAGGAGATATGAGGGACAATTGGAGAAGTGAATTATATAAATATAAAGTAGTAAAAA
TTGAACCATTAGGAGTAGCACCCACCAAGGCAAAGAGAAGAGTGGTGCAGAGAGAAAAAAGAGCAGTGGG
AATAGGAGCTTTGTTCCTTGGGTTCTTGGGAGCAGCAGGAAGCACTATGGGCGCAGCGTCAATGACGCTG
ACGGTACAGGCCAGACAATTATTGTCTGGTATAGTGCAGCAGCAGAACAATTTGCTGAGGGCTATTGAGG
CGCAACAGCATCTGTTGCAACTCACAGTCTGGGGCATCAAGCAGCTCCAGGCAAGAATCCTGGCTGTGGA
AAGATACCTAAAGGATCAACAGCTCCTGGGGATTTGGGGTTGCTCTGGAAAACTCATTTGCACCACTGCT
GTGCCTTGGAATGCTAGTTGGAGTAATAAATCTCTGGAACAGATTTGGAATCACACGACCTGGATGGAGT
GGGACAGAGAAATTAACAATTACACAAGCTTAATACACTCCTTAATTGAAGAATCGCAAAACCAGCAAGA
AAAGAATGAACAAGAATTATTGGAATTAGATAAATGGGCAAGTTTGTGGAATTGGTTTAACATAACAAAT
TGGCTGTGGTATATAAAATTATTCATAATGATAGTAGGAGGCTTGGTAGGTTTAAGAATAGTTTTTGCTG
TACTTTCTATAGTGAATAGAGTTAGGCAGGGATATTCACCATTATCGTTTCAGACCCACCTCCCAACCCC
GAGGGGACCCGACAGGCCCGAAGGAATAGAAGAAGAAGGTGGAGAGAGAGACAGAGACAGATCCATTCGA
TTAGTGAACGGATCGGCACTGCGTGCGCCAATTCTGCAGACAAATGGCAGTATTCATCCACAATTTTAAA
AGAAAAGGGGGGATTGGGGGGTACAGTGCAGGGGAAAGAATAGTAGACATAATAGCAACAGACATACAAA
CTAAAGAATTACAAAAACAAATTACAAAAATTCAAAATTTTCGGGTTTATTACAGGGACAGCAGAGATCC
AGTTTGGTTAGTACCGGGCCCGGTGCTTTGCTCTGAGCCAGCCCACCAGTTTGGAATGACTCCTTTTTAT
GACTTGAATTTTCAAGTATAAAGTCTAGTGCTAAATTTAATTTGAACAACTGTATAGTTTTTGCTGGTTG
GGGGAAGGAAAAAAAATGGTGGCAGTGTTTTTTTCAGAATTAGAAGTGAAATGAAAACTTGTTGTGTGTG
AGGATTTCTAATGACATGTGGTGGTTGCATACTGAGTGAAGCCGGTGAGCATTCTGCCATGTCACCCCCT
CGTGCTCAGTAATGTACTTTACAGAAATCCTAAACTCAAAAGATTGATATAAACCATGCTTCTTGTGTAT
ATCCGGTCTCTTCTCTGGGTAGTCTCACTCAGCCTGCATTTCTGCCAGGGCCCGCTCTAGAGATCCGACG
CGCCATCTCTAGGCCCGCGCCGGCCCCCTCGCACAGACTTGTGGGAGAAGCTCGGCTACTCCCCTGCCCC
GGTTAATTTGCATATAATATTTCCTAGTAACTATAGAGGCTTAATGTGCGATAAAAGACAGATAATCTGT
TCTTTTTAATACTAGCTACATTTTACATGATAGGCTTGGATTTCTATAAGAGATACAAATACTAAATTAT
TATTTTAAAAAACAGCACAAAAGGAAACTCACCCTAACTGTAAAGTAATTGTGTGTTTTGAGACTATAAA
TATCCCTTGGAGAAAAGCCTTGTTAACGCGCGGTGACCCTCGAGGTCGACGGTATCGATAAGCTCGCTTC
ACGAGATTCCAGCAGGTCGAGGGACCTAATAACTTCGTATAGCATACATTATACGAAGTTATATTAAGGG
TTCCAAGCTTAAGCGGCCGCGTGGATAACCGTATTACCGCCATGCATTAGTTATTAATAGTAATCAATTA
CGGGGTCATTAGTTCATAGCCCATATATGGAGTTCCGCGTTACATAACTTACGGTAAATGGCCCGCCTGG
CTGACCGCCCAACGACCCCCGCCCATTGACGTCAATAATGACGTATGTTCCCATAGTAACGCCAATAGGG
ACTTTCCATTGACGTCAATGGGTGGAGTATTTACGGTAAACTGCCCACTTGGCAGTACATCAAGTGTATC
ATATGCCAAGTACGCCCCCTATTGACGTCAATGACGGTAAATGGCCCGCCTGGCATTATGCCCAGTACAT
GACCTTATGGGACTTTCCTACTTGGCAGTACATCTACGTATTAGTCATCGCTATTACCATGGTGATGCGG
TTTTGGCAGTACATCAATGGGCGTGGATAGCGGTTTGACTCACGGGGATTTCCAAGTCTCCACCCCATTG
ACGTCAATGGGAGTTTGTTTTGGCACCAAAATCAACGGGACTTTCCAAAATGTCGTAACAACTCCGCCCC
ATTGACGCAAATGGGCGGTAGGCGTGTACGGTGGGAGGTCTATATAAGCAGAGCTGGTTTAGTGAACCGT
CAGATCCGCTAGCGCTACCGGTCGCCACCATGGTGAGCAAGGGCGAGGAGCTGTTCACCGGGGTGGTGCC
CATCCTGGTCGAGCTGGACGGCGACGTAAACGGCCACAAGTTCAGCGTGTCCGGCGAGGGCGAGGGCGAT
GCCACCTACGGCAAGCTGACCCTGAAGTTCATCTGCACCACCGGCAAGCTGCCCGTGCCCTGGCCCACCC
TCGTGACCACCCTGACCTACGGCGTGCAGTGCTTCAGCCGCTACCCCGACCACATGAAGCAGCACGACTT
CTTCAAGTCCGCCATGCCCGAAGGCTACGTCCAGGAGCGCACCATCTTCTTCAAGGACGACGGCAACTAC
AAGACCCGCGCCGAGGTGAAGTTCGAGGGCGACACCCTGGTGAACCGCATCGAGCTGAAGGGCATCGACT
TCAAGGAGGACGGCAACATCCTGGGGCACAAGCTGGAGTACAACTACAACAGCCACAACGTCTATATCAT
GGCCGACAAGCAGAAGAACGGCATCAAGGTGAACTTCAAGATCCGCCACAACATCGAGGACGGCAGCGTG
CAGCTCGCCGACCACTACCAGCAGAACACCCCCATCGGCGACGGCCCCGTGCTGCTGCCCGACAACCACT
ACCTGAGCACCCAGTCCGCCCTGAGCAAAGACCCCAACGAGAAGCGCGATCACATGGTCCTGCTGGAGTT
CGTGACCGCCGCCGGGATCACTCTCGGCATGGACGAGCTGTACAAGTAGGAATTCGTCGAGGGACCTAAT
AACTTCGTATAGCATACATTATACGAAGTTATACATGTTTAAGGGTTCCGGTTCCACTAGGTACAATTCG
ATATCAAGCTTATCGATAATCAACCTCTGGATTACAAAATTTGTGAAAGATTGACTGGTATTCTTAACTA
TGTTGCTCCTTTTACGCTATGTGGATACGCTGCTTTAATGCCTTTGTATCATGCTATTGCTTCCCGTATG
GCTTTCATTTTCTCCTCCTTGTATAAATCCTGGTTGCTGTCTCTTTATGAGGAGTTGTGGCCCGTTGTCA
GGCAACGTGGCGTGGTGTGCACTGTGTTTGCTGACGCAACCCCCACTGGTTGGGGCATTGCCACCACCTG
TCAGCTCCTTTCCGGGACTTTCGCTTTCCCCCTCCCTATTGCCACGGCGGAACTCATCGCCGCCTGCCTT
GCCCGCTGCTGGACAGGGGCTCGGCTGTTGGGCACTGACAATTCCGTGGTGTTGTCGGGGAAATCATCGT
CCTTTCCTTGGCTGCTCGCCTGTGTTGCCACCTGGATTCTGCGCGGGACGTCCTTCTGCTACGTCCCTTC
GGCCCTCAATCCAGCGGACCTTCCTTCCCGCGGCCTGCTGCCGGCTCTGCGGCCTCTTCCGCGTCTTCGC
CTTCGCCCTCAGACGAGTCGGATCTCCCTTTGGGCCGCCTCCCCGCATCGATACCGTCGACCTCGATCGA
GACCTAGAAAAACATGGAGCAATCACAAGTAGCAATACAGCAGCTACCAATGCTGATTGTGCCTGGCTAG
AAGCACAAGAGGAGGAGGAGGTGGGTTTTCCAGTCACACCTCAGGTACCAAGCATGGGGTAAAGTACTGT
TCTCATCACATCATATCAAGGTTATATACCATCAATATTGCCACAGATGTTACTTAGCCTTTTAATATTT
CTCTAATTTAGTGTATATGCAATGATAGTTCTCTGATTTCTGAGATTGAGTTTCTCATGTGTAATGATTA
TTTAGAGTTTCTCTTTCATCTGTTCAAATTTTTGTCTAGTTTTATTTTTTACTGATTTGTAAGACTTCTT
TTTATAATCTGCATATTACAATTCTCTTTACTGGGGTGTTGCAAATATTTTCTGTCATTCTATGGCCTGA
CTTTTCTTAATGGTTTTTTAATTTTAAAAATAAGTCTTAATATTCATGCAATCTAATTAACAATCTTTTC
TTTGTGGTTAGGACTTTGAGTCATAAGAAATTTTTCTCTACACTGAAGTCATGATGGCATGCTTCTATAT
TATTTTCTAAAAGATTTAAAGTTTTGCCTTCTCCATTTAGACTTATAATTCACTGGAATTTTTTTGTGTG
TATGGTATGACATATGGGTTCCCTTTTATTTTTTACATATAAATATATTTCCCTGTTTTTCTAAAAAAGA
AAAAGATCATCATTTTCCCATTGTAAAATGCCATATTTTTTTCATAGGTCACTTACATATATCAATGGGT
CTGTTTCTGAGCTCTACTCTATTTTATCAGCCTCACTGTCTATCCCCACACATCTCATGCTTTGCTCTAA
ATCTTGATATTTAGTGGAACATTCTTTCCCATTTTGTTCTACAAGAATATTTTTGTTATTGTCTTTTGGG
CTTCTATATACATTTTAGAATGAGGTTGGCAAGTTCTGTAGATCTTAGCCACTTTTTAAAAGAAAAGGGG
GGACTGGAAGGGCTAATTCACTCCCAACGAAGACAAGATATCCTTGATCTGTGGATCTACCACACACAAG
GCTACTTCCCTGATTGGCAGAACTACACACCAGGGCCAGGGATCAGATATCCACTGACCTTTGGATGGTG
CTACAAGCTAGTACCAGTTGAGCAAGAGAAGGTAGAAGAAGCCAATGAAGGAGAGAACACCCGCTTGTTA
CACCCTGTGAGCCTGCATGGGATGGATGACCCGGAGAGAGAAGTATTAGAGTGGAGGTTTGACAGCCGCC
TAGCATTTCATCACATGGCCCGAGAGCTGCATCCGGACTGTACTGGGTCTCTCTGGTTAGACCAGATCTG
AGCCTGGGAGCTCTCTGGCTAACTAGGGAACCCACTGCTTAAGCCTCAATAAAGCTTGCCTTGAGTGCTT
CAAGTAGTGTGTGCCCGTCTGTTGTGTGACTCTGGTAACTAGAGATCCCTCAGACCCTTTTAGTCAGTGT
GGAAAATCTCTAGCAGCATGTGAGCAAAAGGCCAGCAAAAGGCCAGGAACCGTAAAAAGGCCGCGTTGCT
GGCGTTTTTCCATAGGCTCCGCCCCCCTGACGAGCATCACAAAAATCGACGCTCAAGTCAGAGGTGGCGA
AACCCGACAGGACTATAAAGATACCAGGCGTTTCCCCCTGGAAGCTCCCTCGTGCGCTCTCCTGTTCCGA
CCCTGCCGCTTACCGGATACCTGTCCGCCTTTCTCCCTTCGGGAAGCGTGGCGCTTTCTCATAGCTCACG
CTGTAGGTATCTCAGTTCGGTGTAGGTCGTTCGCTCCAAGCTGGGCTGTGTGCACGAACCCCCCGTTCAG
CCCGACCGCTGCGCCTTATCCGGTAACTATCGTCTTGAGTCCAACCCGGTAAGACACGACTTATCGCCAC
TGGCAGCAGCCACTGGTAACAGGATTAGCAGAGCGAGGTATGTAGGCGGTGCTACAGAGTTCTTGAAGTG
GTGGCCTAACTACGGCTACACTAGAAGAACAGTATTTGGTATCTGCGCTCTGCTGAAGCCAGTTACCTTC
GGAAAAAGAGTTGGTAGCTCTTGATCCGGCAAACAAACCACCGCTGGTAGCGGTGGTTTTTTTGTTTGCA
AGCAGCAGATTACGCGCAGAAAAAAAGGATCTCAAGAAGATCCTTTGATCTTTTCTACGGGGTCTGACGC
TCAGTGGAACGAAAACTCACGTTAAGGGATTTTGGTCATGAGATTATCAAAAAGGATCTTCACCTAGATC
CTTTTAAATTAAAAATGAAGTTTTAAATCAATCTAAAGTATATATGAGTAAACTTGGTCTGACAGTTACC
AATGCTTAATCAGTGAGGCACCTATCTCAGCGATCTGTCTATTTCGTTCATCCATAGTTGCCTGACTCCC
CGTCGTGTAGATAACTACGATACGGGAGGGCTTACCATCTGGCCCCAGTGCTGCAATGATACCGCGAGAC
CCACGCTCACCGGCTCCAGATTTATCAGCAATAAACCAGCCAGCCGGAAGGGCCGAGCGCAGAAGTGGTC
CTGCAACTTTATCCGCCTCCATCCAGTCTATTAATTGTTGCCGGGAAGCTAGAGTAAGTAGTTCGCCAGT
TAATAGTTTGCGCAACGTTGTTGCCATTGCTACAGGCATCGTGGTGTCACGCTCGTCGTTTGGTATGGCT
TCATTCAGCTCCGGTTCCCAACGATCAAGGCGAGTTACATGATCCCCCATGTTGTGCAAAAAAGCGGTTA
GCTCCTTCGGTCCTCCGATCGTTGTCAGAAGTAAGTTGGCCGCAGTGTTATCACTCATGGTTATGGCAGC
ACTGCATAATTCTCTTACTGTCATGCCATCCGTAAGATGCTTTTCTGTGACTGGTGAGTACTCAACCAAG
TCATTCTGAGAATAGTGTATGCGGCGACCGAGTTGCTCTTGCCCGGCGTCAATACGGGATAATACCGCGC
CACATAGCAGAACTTTAAAAGTGCTCATCATTGGAAAACGTTCTTCGGGGCGAAAACTCTCAAGGATCTT
ACCGCTGTTGAGATCCAGTTCGATGTAACCCACTCGTGCACCCAACTGATCTTCAGCATCTTTTACTTTC
ACCAGCGTTTCTGGGTGAGCAAAAACAGGAAGGCAAAATGCCGCAAAAAAGGGAATAAGGGCGACACGGA
AATGTTGAATACTCATACTCTTCCTTTTTCAATATTATTGAAGCATTTATCAGGGTTATTGTCTCATGAG
CGGATACATATTTGAATGTATTTAGAAAAATAAACAAATAGGGGTTCCGCGCACATTTCCCCGAAAAGTG
CCACCTGAC
