>Addgene plasmid #11619 | pLB | addgene partial sequence | sequence record 18486 | 11619 with U6
ACTACAACTAAAGAATTACAAAAACAAATTACAAAAATTCAAAATTTTCGGGTTTATTACAGGGACAGCA
GAGATCCAGTTTGGTTAGTACCGGGCCCGGTGCTTTGCTCTGAGCCAGCCCACCAGTTTGGAATGACTCC
TTTTTATGACTTGAATTTTCAAGTATAAAGTCTAGTGCTAAATTTAATTTGAACAACTGTATAGTTTTTG
CTGGTTGGGGGAAGGAAAAAAAATGGTGGCAGTGTTTTTTTCAGAATTAGAAGTGAAATGAAAACTTGTT
GTGTGTGAGGATTTCTAATGACATGTGGTGGTTGCATACTGAGTGAAGCCGGTGAGCATTCTGCCATGTC
ACCCCCTCGTGCTCAGTAATGTACTTTACAGAAATCCTAAACTCAAAAGATTGATATAAACCATGCTTCT
TGTGTATATCCGGTCTCTTCTCTGGGTAGTCTCACTCAGCCTGCATTTCTGCCAGGGCCCGCTCTAGAGA
TCCGACGCGCCATCTCTAGGCCCGCGCCGGCCCCCTCGCACAGACTTGTGGGAGAAGCTCGGCTACTCCC
CTGCCCCGGTTAATTTGCATATAATATTTCCTAGTAACTATAGAGGCTTAATGTGCGATAAAAGACAGAT
AATCTG
